Addgene plasmid #174129: pLenti6.2-coHPDL WT 3xFlag-V5
Purpose: Expresses codon-optimized HPDL with a 3xFlag-V5 tag in mammalian cells
Depositing lab: Michael Pacold. Depositing organization: NYU Grossman School of Medicine. Publication: The polar oxy-metabolome reveals the 4-hydroxymandelate CoQ10 synthesis pathway. Banh RS, Kim ES, Spillier Q, Biancur DE, Yamamoto K, Sohn ASW, Shi G, Jones DR, Kimmelman AC, Pacold ME. Nature. 2021 Sep 1. pii: 10.1038/s41586-021-03865-w. doi: 10.1038/s41586-021-03865-w. PubMed 34471290.
Backbone
  Vector backbone: pLenti62
  Vector type: Mammalian Expression, Lentiviral
  Selectable markers: Blasticidin
Growth in bacteria
  Bacterial resistance: Ampicillin, 100 μg/mL
  Growth temperature: 30°C
  Growth strain: NEB Stable
  Copy number: Unknown
Gene/Insert
  Gene/Insert name: 4-hydroxyphenylpyruvate dioxygenase like
  Species: H. sapiens (human)
  Mutation: Codon optimized
  GenBank ID: NM_032756.4
  Entrez Gene: HPDL (a.k.a. 4-HPPD-L, GLOXD1, NEDSWMA, SPG83)
  Tag / fusion protein: 3xFLAG-V5 (C terminal on insert)
Terms and licenses: Academic/Nonprofit Terms; Industry Terms: Not Available to Industry
How to cite: pLenti6.2-coHPDL WT 3xFlag-V5 was a gift from Michael Pacold (Addgene plasmid # 174129 ; http://n2t.net/addgene:174129 ; RRID:Addgene_174129)
