[The description below was written by a language model from this plasmid's Addgene catalogue record and pLannotate feature annotations shown in this document.]
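Description:
pLenti6.2-coHPDL WT 3xFlag-V5 is an 8.5 kb HIV-1-based lentiviral expression plasmid built on the pLenti6.2 backbone for producing a tagged, wild-type human HPDL (4-hydroxyphenylpyruvate dioxygenase-like) protein in mammalian cells. It is propagated in E. coli through a high-copy ColE1/pUC-type origin with ampicillin selection from the β-lactamase gene. An f1 origin and remnants of lac and phage promoter sequences are also present in the bacterial portion. The viral genome is arranged as a self-inactivating transfer vector. An RSV enhancer/promoter sits directly upstream of a truncated 5' LTR on the circular map and drives genomic RNA transcription in packaging cells. This is followed by the Ψ packaging signal with a gag fragment, the Rev response element for Rev-dependent nuclear export, and a ΔU3 3' LTR that disables LTR promoter activity after integration. An SV40 polyadenylation signal and SV40 origin lie downstream of the 3' LTR.

Between the LTRs, the CMV immediate-early enhancer and promoter drive a codon-optimized HPDL coding sequence. It is flanked by attB1 and attB2 sites, indicating that the insert was introduced by Gateway recombination. The open reading frame continues past attB2 into a C-terminal 3xFLAG epitope and V5 tag, allowing detection or immunoprecipitation of the protein with standard antibodies. A second cassette places the blasticidin S deaminase gene under the mouse PGK promoter, with an EM7 bacterial promoter directly upstream, so that transduced or transfected cells can be selected with blasticidin. The construct is suited to stable expression of epitope-tagged HPDL. The associated publication concerns a 4-hydroxymandelate pathway of CoQ10 synthesis.
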