Features (pLannotate 1.2.2; 34 found; start..end, strand, type, name):
      1..181     +  LTR            5' LTR (truncated): truncated 5' long terminal repeat (LTR) from HIV-1
    228..353     +  misc_feature   HIV-1 Ψ: packaging signal of human immunodeficiency virus type 1
    337..700     +  CDS            HIV-1 gag (fragment): gag protein from human immunodeficiency virus 1; gag
    846..1079    +  misc_feature   RRE: The Rev response element (RRE) of HIV-1 allows for Rev-dependent mRNA export from the nucleus to the cytoplasm.
   1456..1556    +  CDS            Rev (fragment): human immunodeficiency virus 1 (HIV-1) Rev protein; rev; enhances nuclear export of unspliced and incompletely spliced viral mRNAs
   1653..1955    +  enhancer       CMV enhancer: human cytomegalovirus immediate early enhancer
   1956..2159    +  promoter       CMV promoter: human cytomegalovirus (CMV) immediate early promoter
   2155..2188    +  LTR            5' LTR (truncated) (fragment): truncated 5' long terminal repeat (LTR) from HIV-1
   2204..2222    +  promoter       T7 promoter: promoter for bacteriophage T7 RNA polymerase
   2310..2334    +  protein_bind   attB1: mutant version of attB; recombination site for the Gateway® BP reaction BP Clonase™
   2340..3452    +  CDS            HPDL: HPDL_HUMAN - Also known as GLOXD1. Experimental evidence at protein level: Swiss-Prot protein existence level 1. May have dioxygenase activity. From Homo sapiens (Human).
   3454..3478    -  protein_bind   attB2: mutant version of attB; recombination site for the Gateway® BP reaction BP Clonase™
   3483..3545    +  CDS            3xFLAG: three tandem FLAG® epitope tags, followed by an enterokinase cleavage site
   3564..3604    +  CDS            V5 tag (fragment): epitope tag from simian virus 5
   3640..3681    +  CDS            V5 tag: epitope tag from simian virus 5
   3714..4213    +  promoter       PGK promoter: mouse phosphoglycerate kinase 1 promoter
   4227..4274    +  promoter       EM7 promoter: synthetic bacterial promoter&nbsp
   4293..4691    +  CDS            BSD: blasticidin S deaminase; Aspergillus terreus BSD; confers resistance to blasticidin
   4708..4776    +  CDS            nef (fragment): NEF_HV1Z2 - Experimental evidence at protein level: Swiss-Prot protein existence level 1. Extracellular Nef protein targets CD4(+) T-lymphocytes for apoptosis by interacting with CXCR4 surface receptors. From Human immunodeficiency virus type 1 group M subtype D (isolate Z2/CDC-Z34) (HIV-1).
   4778..5011    +  LTR            3' LTR (ΔU3): self-inactivating 3' long terminal repeat (LTR) from HIV-1
   5083..5204    +  polyA_signal   SV40 poly(A) signal: SV40 polyadenylation signal
   5244..5379    +  rep_origin     SV40 ori: SV40 origin of replication
   5400..5418    -  promoter       T7 promoter: promoter for bacteriophage T7 RNA polymerase
   5426..5581    +  CDS            lacZα (fragment): LacZα fragment of β-galactosidase; lacZ fragment
   5586..6014    +  rep_origin     f1 ori (sequence partly withheld): f1 bacteriophage origin of replication; arrow indicates direction of (+) strand synthesis
   6067..6171    +  promoter       AmpR promoter: bla
   6172..7032    +  CDS            AmpR: β-lactamase; bla; confers resistance to ampicillin, carbenicillin, and related antibiotics
   7203..7791    +  rep_origin     ori: high-copy-number ColE1/pMB1/pBR322/pUC origin of replication
   7974..8066    +  CDS            lacI (fragment): lac repressor; lacI; The lac repressor binds to the lac operator to inhibit transcription in E. coli. This inhibition can be relieved by adding lactose or isopropyl-β-D-thiogalactopyranoside (IPTG).
   8079..8100    +  protein_bind   CAP binding site: CAP binding activates transcription in the presence of cAMP. E. coli catabolite activator protein
   8115..8145    +  promoter       lac promoter: promoter for the E. coli lac operon
   8153..8169    +  protein_bind   lac operator: The lac repressor binds to the lac operator to inhibit transcription in E. coli. This inhibition can be relieved by adding lactose or isopropyl-β-D-thiogalactopyranoside (IPTG). lac repressor encoded by lacI
   8214..8232    +  promoter       T3 promoter: promoter for bacteriophage T3 RNA polymerase
   8260..8486    +  promoter       RSV promoter: Rous sarcoma virus enhancer/promoter
>Addgene plasmid #174129 | pLenti6.2-coHPDL WT 3xFlag-V5 | addgene full sequence | sequence record 343138 | Addgene NGS Result
GGGTCTCTCTGGTTAGACCAGATCTGAGCCTGGGAGCTCTCTGGCTAACTAGGGAACCCACTGCTTAAGC
CTCAATAAAGCTTGCCTTGAGTGCTTCAAGTAGTGTGTGCCCGTCTGTTGTGTGACTCTGGTAACTAGAG
ATCCCTCAGACCCTTTTAGTCAGTGTGGAAAATCTCTAGCAGTGGCGCCCGAACAGGGACTTGAAAGCGA
AAGGGAAACCAGAGGAGCTCTCTCGACGCAGGACTCGGCTTGCTGAAGCGCGCACGGCAAGAGGCGAGGG
GCGGCGACTGGTGAGTACGCCAAAAATTTTGACTAGCGGAGGCTAGAAGGAGAGAGATGGGTGCGAGAGC
GTCAGTATTAAGCGGGGGAGAATTAGATCGCGATGGGAAAAAATTCGGTTAAGGCCAGGGGGAAAGAAAA
AATATAAATTAAAACATATAGTATGGGCAAGCAGGGAGCTAGAACGATTCGCAGTTAATCCTGGCCTGTT
AGAAACATCAGAAGGCTGTAGACAAATACTGGGACAGCTACAACCATCCCTTCAGACAGGATCAGAAGAA
CTTAGATCATTATATAATACAGTAGCAACCCTCTATTGTGTGCATCAAAGGATAGAGATAAAAGACACCA
AGGAAGCTTTAGACAAGATAGAGGAAGAGCAAAACAAAAGTAAGACCACCGCACAGCAAGCGGCCGCTGA
TCTTCAGACCTGGAGGAGGAGATATGAGGGACAATTGGAGAAGTGAATTATATAAATATAAAGTAGTAAA
AATTGAACCATTAGGAGTAGCACCCACCAAGGCAAAGAGAAGAGTGGTGCAGAGAGAAAAAAGAGCAGTG
GGAATAGGAGCTTTGTTCCTTGGGTTCTTGGGAGCAGCAGGAAGCACTATGGGCGCAGCGTCAATGACGC
TGACGGTACAGGCCAGACAATTATTGTCTGGTATAGTGCAGCAGCAGAACAATTTGCTGAGGGCTATTGA
GGCGCAACAGCATCTGTTGCAACTCACAGTCTGGGGCATCAAGCAGCTCCAGGCAAGAATCCTGGCTGTG
GAAAGATACCTAAAGGATCAACAGCTCCTGGGGATTTGGGGTTGCTCTGGAAAACTCATTTGCACCACTG
CTGTGCCTTGGAATGCTAGTTGGAGTAATAAATCTCTGGAACAGATTTGGAATCACACGACCTGGATGGA
GTGGGACAGAGAAATTAACAATTACACAAGCTTAATACACTCCTTAATTGAAGAATCGCAAAACCAGCAA
GAAAAGAATGAACAAGAATTATTGGAATTAGATAAATGGGCAAGTTTGTGGAATTGGTTTAACATAACAA
ATTGGCTGTGGTATATAAAATTATTCATAATGATAGTAGGAGGCTTGGTAGGTTTAAGAATAGTTTTTGC
TGTACTTTCTATAGTGAATAGAGTTAGGCAGGGATATTCACCATTATCGTTTCAGACCCACCTCCCAACC
CCGAGGGGACCCGACAGGCCCGAAGGAATAGAAGAAGAAGGTGGAGAGAGAGACAGAGACAGATCCATTC
GATTAGTGAACGGATCTCGACGGTATCGATGTCGACGTTAACGCTAGCGACTGGGTCTGCGATGTCGACG
TTAACGCTAGCGACTGGGTCTGCGATAAGCTTGGGAGTTCCGCGTTACATAACTTACGGTAAATGGCCCG
CCTGGCTGACCGCCCAACGACCCCCGCCCATTGACGTCAATAATGACGTATGTTCCCATAGTAACGCCAA
TAGGGACTTTCCATTGACGTCAATGGGTGGAGTATTTACGGTAAACTGCCCACTTGGCAGTACATCAAGT
GTATCATATGCCAAGTACGCCCCCTATTGACGTCAATGACGGTAAATGGCCCGCCTGGCATTATGCCCAG
TACATGACCTTATGGGACTTTCCTACTTGGCAGTACATCTAGTATTAGTCATCGCTATTACCATGGTGAT
GCGGTTTTGGCAGTACATCAATGGGCGTGGATAGCGGTTTGACTCACGGGGATTTCCAAGTCTCCACCCC
ATTGACGTCAATGGGAGTTTGTTTTGGCACCAAAATCAACGGGACTTTCCAAAATGTCGTAACAACTCCG
CCCCATTGACGCAAATGGGCGGTAGGCGTGTACGGTGGGAGGTCTATATAAGCAGAGCTCTCTGGCTAAC
TAGAGAACCCACTGCTTACTGGCTTATCGAAATTAATACGACTCACTATAGGGAGACCCAAGCTGGCTAG
CGTTTAAACTTAAGCTTGGTACCGAGCTCGGATCCACTAGTCCAGTGTGGTGGAATTCTGCAGATATCAA
CAAGTTTGTACAAAAAAGCAGGCTTCACCATGGCGGCGCCAGCGCTCCGTCTGTGTCACATTGCGTTCCA
CGTTCCGGCCGGTCAACCACTGGCGCGTAATCTGCAGCGTCTGTTTGGCTTTCAGCCACTGGCCAGCCGT
GAAGTTGATGGTTGGCGCCAGCTGGCGCTCCGTAGTGGCGATGCGGTTTTTCTGGTGAATGAGGGTGCCG
GCAGTGGCGAACCACTGTATGGTCTTGATCCACGCCATGCGGTGCCAAGTGCGACCAATCTGTGCTTCGA
TGTGGCGGATGCCGGTGCGGCCACCCGCGAACTGGCGGCGCTGGGTTGTAGTGTTCCGGTTCCGCCGGTT
CGTGTTCGCGATGCGCAAGGTGCCGCGACGTATGCGGTTGTTAGCAGCCCGGCGGGTATTCTGAGTCTCA
CGCTGCTGGAACGTGCGGGTTATCGTGGTCCATTTCTGCCGGGCTTTCGTCCGGTTAGCAGTGCCCCGGG
TCCGGGTTGGGTTAGTCGTGTTGACCATCTGACGCTGGCGTGCACCCCGGGTAGTAGCCCAACGCTGCTC
CGTTGGTTTCACGACTGTCTGGGCTTCTGCCATCTGCCGCTGAGTCCGGGCGAAGATCCGGAACTGGGTC
TGGAAATGACGGCCGGCTTTGGTCTCGGTGGTCTGCGTCTGACGGCCCTCCAAGCCCAACCGGGCAGCAT
TGTTCCAACCCTCGTTCTGGCGGAAAGTCTGCCGGGTGCCACGACCCGTCAAGATCAAGTGGAACAGTTT
CTGGCGCGCCACAAAGGTCCGGGTCTCCAACATGTGGGCCTCTACACCCCGAATATTGTTGAAGCCACCG
AAGGTGTTGCGACCGCCGGTGGCCAATTTCTGGCCCCACCGGGCGCCTACTACCAACAACCGGGCAAAGA
GCGCCAAATTCGCGCGGCCGGTCACGAACCACATCTGCTGGCCCGCCAAGGTATTCTGCTCGATGGCGAC
AAGGGCAAGTTTCTGCTCCAAGTTTTCACCAAGAGTCTGTTCACCGAAGACACCTTCTTTCTGGAGCTGA
TCCAGCGTCAAGGCGCCACGGGTTTTGGCCAAGGCAACATCCGTGCGCTGTGGCAGAGTGTTCAAGAACA
GAGCGCCCGTAGCCAAGAAGCCCACCCAGCTTTCTTGTACAAAGTGGTTGATTACAAAGACCATGACGGT
GATTATAAAGATCATGACATCGACTACAAGGATGACGATGACAAGGGCTCGGGCTCGACCTCGGGTAAGC
CTATCCCTAACCCTCTCCTCGGTCTCGATTCTACATGATAACTCGAGTCTAGAGGGCCCGCGGTTCGAAG
GTAAGCCTATCCCTAACCCTCTCCTCGGTCTCGATTCTACGCGTACCGGTTAGTAATGACGATGGTACCT
ACCGGGTAGGGGAGGCGCTTTTCCCAAGGCAGTCTGGAGCATGCGCTTTAGCAGCCCCGCTGGGCACTTG
GCGCTACACAAGTGGCCTCTGGCCTCGCACACATTCCACATCCACCGGTAGGCGCCAACCGGCTCCGTTC
TTTGGTGGCCCCTTCGCGCCACCTTCTACTCCTCCCCTAGTCAGGAAGTTCCCCCCCGCCCCGCAGCTCG
CGTCGTGCAGGACGTGACAAATGGAAGTAGCACGTCTCACTAGTCTCGTGCAGATGGACAGCACCGCTGA
GCAATGGAAGCGGGTAGGCCTTTGGGGCAGCGGCCAATAGCAGCTTTGCTCCTTCGCTTTCTGGGCTCAG
AGGCTGGGAAGGGGTGGGTCCGGGGGCGGGCTCAGGGGCGGGCTCAGGGGCGGGGCGGGCGCCCGAAGGT
CCTCCGGAGGCCCGGCATTCTGCACGCTTCAAAAGCGCACGTCTGCCGCGCTGTTCTCCTCTTCCTCATC
TCCGGGCCTTTCGACTCTAGACACGTGTTGACAATTAATCATCGGCATAGTATATCGGCATAGTATAATA
CGACAAGGTGAGGAACTAAACCATGGCCAAGCCTTTGTCTCAAGAAGAATCCACCCTCATTGAAAGAGCA
ACGGCTACAATCAACAGCATCCCCATCTCTGAAGACTACAGCGTCGCCAGCGCAGCTCTCTCTAGCGACG
GCCGCATCTTCACTGGTGTCAATGTATATCATTTTACTGGGGGACCTTGTGCAGAACTCGTGGTGCTGGG
CACTGCTGCTGCTGCGGCAGCTGGCAACCTGACTTGTATCGTCGCGATCGGAAATGAGAACAGGGGCATC
TTGAGCCCCTGCGGACGGTGCCGACAGGTGCTTCTCGATCTGCATCCTGGGATCAAAGCCATAGTGAAGG
ACAGTGATGGACAGCCGACGGCAGTTGGGATTCGTGAATTGCTGCCCTCTGGTTATGTGTGGGAGGGCTA
AGCACAATTCGAGCTCGGTACCTTTAAGACCAATGACTTACAAGGCAGCTGTAGATCTTAGCCACTTTTT
AAAAGAAAAGGGGGGACTGGAAGGGCTAATTCACTCCCAACGAAGACAAGATCTGCTTTTTGCTTGTACT
GGGTCTCTCTGGTTAGACCAGATCTGAGCCTGGGAGCTCTCTGGCTAACTAGGGAACCCACTGCTTAAGC
CTCAATAAAGCTTGCCTTGAGTGCTTCAAGTAGTGTGTGCCCGTCTGTTGTGTGACTCTGGTAACTAGAG
ATCCCTCAGACCCTTTTAGTCAGTGTGGAAAATCTCTAGCAGTAGTAGTTCATGTCATCTTATTATTCAG
TATTTATAACTTGCAAAGAAATGAATATCAGAGAGTGAGAGGAACTTGTTTATTGCAGCTTATAATGGTT
ACAAATAAAGCAATAGCATCACAAATTTCACAAATAAAGCATTTTTTTCACTGCATTCTAGTTGTGGTTT
GTCCAAACTCATCAATGTATCTTATCATGTCTGGCTCTAGCTATCCCGCCCCTAACTCCGCCCATCCCGC
CCCTAACTCCGCCCAGTTCCGCCCATTCTCCGCCCCATGGCTGACTAATTTTTTTTATTTATGCAGAGGC
CGAGGCCGCCTCGGCCTCTGAGCTATTCCAGAAGTAGTGAGGAGGCTTTTTTGGAGGCCTAGGGACGTAC
CCAATTCGCCCTATAGTGAGTCGTATTACGCGCGCTCACTGGCCGTCGTTTTACAACGTCGTGACTGGGA
AAACCCTGGCGTTACCCAACTTAATCGCCTTGCAGCACATCCCCCTTTCGCCAGCTGGCGTAATAGCGAA
GAGGCCCGCACCGATCGCCCTTCCCAACAGTTGCGCAGCCTGAATGGCGAATGGG
[124 nt withheld, positions 5586-5709]
C
[91 nt withheld, positions 5711-5801]
A
[49 nt withheld, positions 5803-5851]
CCTTTGACGTTGGAGTCCACGTTCTTT
[37 nt withheld, positions 5879-5915]
ACCCTATCTCGGTCTATTCTTTTGATTTATAAGGGATTTTGCCGATTTCGGCCTATTGGTTAAAAAATGA
GCTGATTTAACAAAAATTTAACGCGAATTTTAACAAAATATTAACGCTTACAATTTAGGTGGCACTTTTC
GGGGAAATGTGCGCGGAACCCCTATTTGTTTATTTTTCTAAATACATTCAAATATGTATCCGCTCATGAG
ACAATAACCCTGATAAATGCTTCAATAATATTGAAAAAGGAAGAGTATGAGTATTCAACATTTCCGTGTC
GCCCTTATTCCCTTTTTTGCGGCATTTTGCCTTCCTGTTTTTGCTCACCCAGAAACGCTGGTGAAAGTAA
AAGATGCTGAAGATCAGTTGGGTGCACGAGTGGGTTACATCGAACTGGATCTCAACAGCGGTAAGATCCT
TGAGAGTTTTCGCCCCGAAGAACGTTTTCCAATGATGAGCACTTTTAAAGTTCTGCTATGTGGCGCGGTA
TTATCCCGTATTGACGCCGGGCAAGAGCAACTCGGTCGCCGCATACACTATTCTCAGAATGACTTGGTTG
AGTACTCACCAGTCACAGAAAAGCATCTTACGGATGGCATGACAGTAAGAGAATTATGCAGTGCTGCCAT
AACCATGAGTGATAACACTGCGGCCAACTTACTTCTGACAACGATCGGAGGACCGAAGGAGCTAACCGCT
TTTTTGCACAACATGGGGGATCATGTAACTCGCCTTGATCGTTGGGAACCGGAGCTGAATGAAGCCATAC
CAAACGACGAGCGTGACACCACGATGCCTGTAGCAATGGCAACAACGTTGCGCAAACTATTAACTGGCGA
ACTACTTACTCTAGCTTCCCGGCAACAATTAATAGACTGGATGGAGGCGGATAAAGTTGCAGGACCACTT
CTGCGCTCGGCCCTTCCGGCTGGCTGGTTTATTGCTGATAAATCTGGAGCCGGTGAGCGTGGGTCTCGCG
GTATCATTGCAGCACTGGGGCCAGATGGTAAGCCCTCCCGTATCGTAGTTATCTACACGACGGGGAGTCA
GGCAACTATGGATGAACGAAATAGACAGATCGCTGAGATAGGTGCCTCACTGATTAAGCATTGGTAACTG
TCAGACCAAGTTTACTCATATATACTTTAGATTGATTTAAAACTTCATTTTTAATTTAAAAGGATCTAGG
TGAAGATCCTTTTTGATAATCTCATGACCAAAATCCCTTAACGTGAGTTTTCGTTCCACTGAGCGTCAGA
CCCCGTAGAAAAGATCAAAGGATCTTCTTGAGATCCTTTTTTTCTGCGCGTAATCTGCTGCTTGCAAACA
AAAAAACCACCGCTACCAGCGGTGGTTTGTTTGCCGGATCAAGAGCTACCAACTCTTTTTCCGAAGGTAA
CTGGCTTCAGCAGAGCGCAGATACCAAATACTGTTCTTCTAGTGTAGCCGTAGTTAGGCCACCACTTCAA
GAACTCTGTAGCACCGCCTACATACCTCGCTCTGCTAATCCTGTTACCAGTGGCTGCTGCCAGTGGCGAT
AAGTCGTGTCTTACCGGGTTGGACTCAAGACGATAGTTACCGGATAAGGCGCAGCGGTCGGGCTGAACGG
GGGGTTCGTGCACACAGCCCAGCTTGGAGCGAACGACCTACACCGAACTGAGATACCTACAGCGTGAGCT
ATGAGAAAGCGCCACGCTTCCCGAAGGGAGAAAGGCGGACAGGTATCCGGTAAGCGGCAGGGTCGGAACA
GGAGAGCGCACGAGGGAGCTTCCAGGGGGAAACGCCTGGTATCTTTATAGTCCTGTCGGGTTTCGCCACC
TCTGACTTGAGCGTCGATTTTTGTGATGCTCGTCAGGGGGGCGGAGCCTATGGAAAAACGCCAGCAACGC
GGCCTTTTTACGGTTCCTGGCCTTTTGCTGGCCTTTTGCTCACATGTTCTTTCCTGCGTTATCCCCTGAT
TCTGTGGATAACCGTATTACCGCCTTTGAGTGAGCTGATACCGCTCGCCGCAGCCGAACGACCGAGCGCA
GCGAGTCAGTGAGCGAGGAAGCGGAAGAGCGCCCAATACGCAAACCGCCTCTCCCCGCGCGTTGGCCGAT
TCATTAATGCAGCTGGCACGACAGGTTTCCCGACTGGAAAGCGGGCAGTGAGCGCAACGCAATTAATGTG
AGTTAGCTCACTCATTAGGCACCCCAGGCTTTACACTTTATGCTTCCGGCTCGTATGTTGTGTGGAATTG
TGAGCGGATAACAATTTCACACAGGAAACAGCTATGACCATGATTACGCCAAGCGCGCAATTAACCCTCA
CTAAAGGGAACAAAAGCTGGAGCTGCAAGCTTAATGTAGTCTTATGCAATACTCTTGTAGTCTTGCAACA
TGGTAACGATGAGTTAGCAACATGCCTTACAAGGAGAGAAAAAGCACCGTGCATGCCGATTGGTGGAAGT
AAGGTGGTACGATCGTGCCTTATTAGGAAGGCAACAGACGGGTCTGACATGGATTGGACGAACCACTGAA
TTGCCGCATTGCAGAGATATTGTATTTAAGTGCCTAGCTCGATACATAAAC
